>Addgene plasmid #132968 | p5E-6xgata2aECEbasp | depositor full sequence | sequence record 255613 | p5E-6xgata2aECEbasp sequence 2982 bps
CTTTCCTGCGTTATCCCCTGATTCTGTGGATAACCGTATTACCGCCTTTGAGTGAGCTGATACCGCTCGC
CGCAGCCGAACGACCGAGCGCAGCGAGTCAGTGAGCGAGGAAGCGGAAGAGCGCCCAATACGCAAACCGC
CTCTCCCCGCGCGTTGGCCGATTCATTAATGCAGCTGGCACGACAGGTTTCCCGACTGGAAAGCGGGCAG
TGAGCGCAACGCAATTAATACGCGTACCGCTAGCCAGGAAGAGTTTGTAGAAACGCAAAAAGGCCATCCG
TCAGGATGGCCTTCTGCTTAGTTTGATGCCTGGCAGTTTATGGCGGGCGTCCTGCCCGCCACCCTCCGGG
CCGTTGCTTCACAACGTTCAAATCCGCTCCCGGCGGATTTGTCCTACTCAGGAGAGCGTTCACCGACAAA
CAACAGATAAAACGAAAGGCCCAGTCTTCCGACTGAGCCTTTCGTTTTATTTGATGCCTGGCAGTTCCCT
ACTCTCGCGTTAACGCTAGCATGGATGTTTTCCCAGTCACGACGTTGTAAAACGACGGCCAGTCTTAAGC
TCGGGCCCGCGTTAACGCTACCATGGAGCTCCAAATAATGATTTTATTTTGACTGATAGTGACCTGTTCG
TTGCAACAAATTGATAAGCAATGCTTTTTTATAATGCCAACTTTGTATAGAAAAGTTGAGTTGTTTCCTA
TCCGGATATCTGCCCGGGCCCGATAAAGTTGTTTCCTATCCGGATATCTGCCCGGGCCCGATAACACGTC
ACGCACGTGCAGTACTAGTTGTTTCCTATCCGGATATCTGCCCGGGCCCGATAAAGTTGTTTCCTATCCG
GATATCTGCCCGGGCCCGATAACACGTCACGCACGTGCAGTACTAGTTGTTTCCTATCCGGATATCTGCC
CGGGCCCGATAAAGTTGTTTCCTATCCGGATATCTGCCCGGGCCCGATAAGCTTCTAGAGGGTATATAAT
GGATCATCGCGTCTCAGCCTCACTTTGAGCTCCTCCACACGCTCGAGCAAGTTTGTACAAAAAAGTTGAA
CGAGAAACGTAAAATGATATAAATATCAATATATTAAATTAGATTTTGCATAAAAAACAGACTACATAAT
ACTGTAAAACACAACATATGCAGTCACTATGAACCAACTACTTAGATGGTATTAGTGACCTGTAGAATTC
GAGCTCTAGAGCTGCAGGGCGGCCGCGATATCCCCTATAGTGAGTCGTATTACATGGTCATAGCTGTTTC
CTGGCAGCTCTGGCCCGTGTCTCAAAATCTCTGATGTTACATTGCACAAGATAAAAATATATCATCATGA
ACAATAAAACTGTCTGCTTACATAAACAGTAATACAAGGGGTGTTATGAGCCATATTCAACGGGAAACGT
CGAGGCCGCGATTAAATTCCAACATGGATGCTGATTTATATGGGTATAAATGGGCTCGCGATAATGTCGG
GCAATCAGGTGCGACAATCTATCGCTTGTATGGGAAGCCCGATGCGCCAGAGTTGTTTCTGAAACATGGC
AAAGGTAGCGTTGCCAATGATGTTACAGATGAGATGGTCAGACTAAACTGGCTGACGGAATTTATGCCTC
TTCCGACCATCAAGCATTTTATCCGTACTCCTGATGATGCATGGTTACTCACCACTGCGATCCCCGGAAA
AACAGCATTCCAGGTATTAGAAGAATATCCTGATTCAGGTGAAAATATTGTTGATGCGCTGGCAGTGTTC
CTGCGCCGGTTGCATTCGATTCCTGTTTGTAATTGTCCTTTTAACAGCGATCGCGTATTTCGTCTCGCTC
AGGCGCAATCACGAATGAATAACGGTTTGGTTGATGCGAGTGATTTTGATGACGAGCGTAATGGCTGGCC
TGTTGAACAAGTCTGGAAAGAAATGCATAAACTTTTGCCATTCTCACCGGATTCAGTCGTCACTCATGGT
GATTTCTCACTTGATAACCTTATTTTTGACGAGGGGAAATTAATAGGTTGTATTGATGTTGGACGAGTCG
GAATCGCAGACCGATACCAGGATCTTGCCATCCTATGGAACTGCCTCGGTGAGTTTTCTCCTTCATTACA
GAAACGGCTTTTTCAAAAATATGGTATTGATAATCCTGATATGAATAAATTGCAGTTTCATTTGATGCTC
GATGAGTTTTTCTAATCAGAATTGGTTAATTGGTTGTAACACTGGCAGAGCATTACGCTGACTTGACGGG
ACGGCGCAAGCTCATGACCAAAATCCCTTAACGTGAGTTACGCGTCGTTCCACTGAGCGTCAGACCCCGT
AGAAAAGATCAAAGGATCTTCTTGAGATCCTTTTTTTCTGCGCGTAATCTGCTGCTTGCAAACAAAAAAA
CCACCGCTACCAGCGGTGGTTTGTTTGCCGGATCAAGAGCTACCAACTCTTTTTCCGAAGGTAACTGGCT
TCAGCAGAGCGCAGATACCAAATACTGTCCTTCTAGTGTAGCCGTAGTTAGGCCACCACTTCAAGAACTC
TGTAGCACCGCCTACATACCTCGCTCTGCTAATCCTGTTACCAGTGGCTGCTGCCAGTGGCGATAAGTCG
TGTCTTACCGGGTTGGACTCAAGACGATAGTTACCGGATAAGGCGCAGCGGTCGGGCTGAACGGGGGGTT
CGTGCACACAGCCCAGCTTGGAGCGAACGACCTACACCGAACTGAGATACCTACAGCGTGAGCATTGAGA
AAGCGCCACGCTTCCCGAAGGGAGAAAGGCGGACAGGTATCCGGTAAGCGGCAGGGTCGGAACAGGAGAG
CGCACGAGGGAGCTTCCAGGGGGAAACGCCTGGTATCTTTATAGTCCTGTCGGGTTTCGCCACCTCTGAC
TTGAGCGTCGATTTTTGTGATGCTCGTCAGGGGGGCGGAGCCTATGGAAAAACGCCAGCAACGCGGCCTT
TTTACGGTTCCTGGCCTTTTGCTGGCCTTTTGCTCACATGTT
Features (pLannotate 1.2.2; 11 found; start..end, strand, type, name):
    121..213     +  CDS            lacI (fragment): lac repressor; lacI; The lac repressor binds to the lac operator to inhibit transcription in E. coli. This inhibition can be relieved by adding lactose or isopropyl-β-D-thiogalactopyranoside (IPTG).
    268..295     -  terminator     rrnB T2 terminator: transcription terminator T2 from the E. coli rrnB gene
    427..470     +  terminator     rrnB T1 terminator: Escherichia coli rrnB; transcription terminator T1 from the E. coli rrnB gene
    517..553     -  CDS            lacZα (fragment): LacZα fragment of β-galactosidase; lacZ fragment
    592..677     +  protein_bind   attL1 (fragment): mutant version of attL; recombination site for the Gateway® LR reaction LR Clonase™
    668..688     +  protein_bind   attB4: mutant version of attB; core recombination site for the Gateway® BP reaction BP Clonase™
    966..983     +  promoter       minP (fragment): minimal TATA-box promoter with low basal activity
   1028..1151    +  protein_bind   attR1: mutant version of attR; recombination site for the Gateway® LR reaction LR Clonase™
   1224..1242    -  promoter       T7 promoter: promoter for bacteriophage T7 RNA polymerase
   1376..2185    +  CDS            KanR: aminoglycoside phosphotransferase; aph(3')-Ia; confers resistance to kanamycin in bacteria or G418 (Geneticin®) in eukaryotes
   2332..2920    +  rep_origin     ori: high-copy-number ColE1/pMB1/pBR322/pUC origin of replication
