>Addgene plasmid #132968 | p5E-6xgata2aECEbasp | addgene full sequence | sequence record 263431 | Addgene NGS Result
CCCTCCGGGCCGTTGCTTCACAACGTTCAAATCCGCTCCCGGCGGATTTGTCCTACTCAGGAGAGCGTTC
ACCGACAAACAACAGATAAAACGAAAGGCCCAGTCTTCCGACTGAGCCTTTCGTTTTATTTGATGCCTGG
CAGTTCCCTACTCTCGCGTTAACGCTAGCATGGATGTTTTCCCAGTCACGACGTTGTAAAACGACGGCCA
GTCTTAAGCTCGGGCCCGAGTTAACGCTACCATGGAGCTCCAAATAATGATTTTATTTTGACTGATAGTG
ACCTGTTCGTTGCAACAAATTGATAAGCAATGCTTTTTTATAATGCCAACTTTGTATAGAAAAGTTGAGT
TGTTTCCTATCCGGATATCTGCCCGGGCCCGATAAAGTTGTTTCCTATCCGGATATCTGCCCGGGCCCGA
TAACACGTCACGCACGTGCAGTACTAGTTGTTTCCTATCCGGATATCTGCCCGGGCCCGATAAAGTTGTT
TCCTATCCGGATATCTGCCCGGGCCCGATAACACGTCACGCACGTGCAGTACTAGTTGTTTCCTATCCGG
ATATCTGCCCGGGCCCGATAAAGTTGTTTCCTATCCGGATATCTGCCCGGGCCCGATAAGCTTCTAGAGG
GTATATAATGGATCATCGCGTCTCAGCCTCACTTTGAGCTCCTCCACACGCTCGAGCAAGTTTGTACAAA
AAAGTTGAACGAGAAACGTAAAATGATATAAATATCAATATATTAAATTAGATTTTGCATAAAAAACAGA
CTACATAATACTGTAAAACACAACATATGCAGTCACTATGAACCAACTACTTAGATGGTATTAGTGACCT
GTAGAATTCGAGCTCTAGAGCTGCAGGGCGGCCGCGATATCCCCTATAGTGAGTCGTATTACATGGTCAT
AGCTGTTTCCTGGCAGCTCTGGCCCGTGTCTCAAAATCTCTGATGTTACATTGCACAAGATAAAAATATA
TCATCATGAACAATAAAACTGTCTGCTTACATAAACAGTAATACAAGGGGTGTTATGAGCCATATTCAAC
GGGAAACGTCGAGGCCGCGATTAAATTCCAACATGGATGCTGATTTATATGGGTATAAATGGGCTCGCGA
TAATGTCGGGCAATCAGGTGCGACAATCTATCGCTTGTATGGGAAGCCCGATGCGCCAGAGTTGTTTCTG
AAACATGGCAAAGGTAGCGTTGCCAATGATGTTACAGATGAGATGGTCAGACTAAACTGGCTGACGGAAT
TTATGCCTCTTCCGACCATCAAGCATTTTATCCGTACTCCTGATGATGCATGGTTACTCACCACTGCGAT
CCCCGGAAAAACAGCATTCCAGGTATTAGAAGAATATCCTGATTCAGGTGAAAATATTGTTGATGCGCTG
GCAGTGTTCCTGCGCCGGTTGCATTCGATTCCTGTTTGTAATTGTCCTTTTAACAGCGATCGCGTATTTC
GTCTCGCTCAGGCGCAATCACGAATGAATAACGGTTTGGTTGATGCGAGTGATTTTGATGACGAGCGTAA
TGGCTGGCCTGTTGAACAAGTCTGGAAAGAAATGCATAAACTTTTGCCATTCTCACCGGATTCAGTCGTC
ACTCATGGTGATTTCTCACTTGATAACCTTATTTTTGACGAGGGGAAATTAATAGGTTGTATTGATGTTG
GACGAGTCGGAATCGCAGACCGATACCAGGATCTTGCCATCCTATGGAACTGCCTCGGTGAGTTTTCTCC
TTCATTACAGAAACGGCTTTTTCAAAAATATGGTATTGATAATCCTGATATGAATAAATTGCAGTTTCAT
TTGATGCTCGATGAGTTTTTCTAATCAGAATTGGTTAATTGGTTGTAACACTGGCAGAGCATTACGCTGA
CTTGACGGGACGGCGCAAGCTCATGACCAAAATCCCTTAACGTGAGTTACGCGTCGTTCCACTGAGCGTC
AGACCCCGTAGAAAAGATCAAAGGATCTTCTTGAGATCCTTTTTTTCTGCGCGTAATCTGCTGCTTGCAA
ACAAAAAAACCACCGCTACCAGCGGTGGTTTGTTTGCCGGATCAAGAGCTACCAACTCTTTTTCCGAAGG
TAACTGGCTTCAGCAGAGCGCAGATACCAAATACTGTTCTTCTAGTGTAGCCGTAGTTAGGCCACCACTT
CAAGAACTCTGTAGCACCGCCTACATACCTCGCTCTGCTAATCCTGTTACCAGTGGCTGCTGCCAGTGGC
GATAAGTCGTGTCTTACCGGGTTGGACTCAAGACGATAGTTACCGGATAAGGCGCAGCGGTCGGGCTGAA
CGGGGGGTTCGTGCACACAGCCCAGCTTGGAGCGAACGACCTACACCGAACTGAGATACCTACAGCGTGA
GCTATGAGAAAGCGCCACGCTTCCCGAAGGGAGAAAGGCGGACAGGTATCCGGTAAGCGGCAGGGTCGGA
ACAGGAGAGCGCACGAGGGAGCTTCCAGGGGGAAACGCCTGGTATCTTTATAGTCCTGTCGGGTTTCGCC
ACCTCTGACTTGAGCGTCGATTTTTGTGATGCTCGTCAGGGGGGCGGAGCCTATGGAAAAACGCCAGCAA
CGCGGCCTTTTTACGGTTCCTGGCCTTTTGCTGGCCTTTTGCTCACATGTTCTTTCCTGCGTTATCCCCT
GATTCTGTGGATAACCGTATTACCGCCTTTGAGTGAGCTGATACCGCTCGCCGCAGCCGAACGACCGAGC
GCAGCGAGTCAGTGAGCGAGGAAGCGGAAGAGCGCCCAATACGCAAACCGCCTCTCCCCGCGCGTTGGCC
GATTCATTAATGCAGCTGGCACGACAGGTTTCCCGACTGGAAAGCGGGCAGTGAGCGCAACGCAATTAAT
ACGCGTACCGCTAGCCAGGAAGAGTTTGTAGAAACGCAAAAAGGCCATCCGTCAGGATGGCCTTCTGCTT
AGTTTGATGCCTGGCAGTTTATGGCGGGCGTCCTGCCCGCCA
Features (pLannotate 1.2.2; 11 found; start..end, strand, type, name):
     86..129     +  terminator     rrnB T1 terminator: Escherichia coli rrnB; transcription terminator T1 from the E. coli rrnB gene
    176..212     -  CDS            lacZα (fragment): LacZα fragment of β-galactosidase; lacZ fragment
    251..336     +  protein_bind   attL1 (fragment): mutant version of attL; recombination site for the Gateway® LR reaction LR Clonase™
    327..347     +  protein_bind   attB4: mutant version of attB; core recombination site for the Gateway® BP reaction BP Clonase™
    625..642     +  promoter       minP (fragment): minimal TATA-box promoter with low basal activity
    687..810     +  protein_bind   attR1: mutant version of attR; recombination site for the Gateway® LR reaction LR Clonase™
    883..901     -  promoter       T7 promoter: promoter for bacteriophage T7 RNA polymerase
   1035..1844    +  CDS            KanR: aminoglycoside phosphotransferase; aph(3')-Ia; confers resistance to kanamycin in bacteria or G418 (Geneticin®) in eukaryotes
   1991..2579    +  rep_origin     ori: high-copy-number ColE1/pMB1/pBR322/pUC origin of replication
   2762..2854    +  CDS            lacI (fragment): lac repressor; lacI; The lac repressor binds to the lac operator to inhibit transcription in E. coli. This inhibition can be relieved by adding lactose or isopropyl-β-D-thiogalactopyranoside (IPTG).
   2909..2936    -  terminator     rrnB T2 terminator: transcription terminator T2 from the E. coli rrnB gene
