[The description below was written by a language model from this plasmid's Addgene catalogue record and pLannotate feature annotations shown in this document.]
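Description:
p5E-6xgata2aECEbasp is a 5′ Gateway entry clone of 2,982 bp that supplies a zebrafish regulatory element for multisite Gateway assembly. It is propagated in E. coli at high copy from a ColE1/pUC-type origin and selected with kanamycin through the aph(3′)-Ia KanR gene. The catalogue lists pDONR221 as the backbone. The annotated recombination sites, however, are an attL-type site overlapping an attB4 core on the left and attR1 on the right. This attL4/attR1-like arrangement is the one expected of a 5′ element entry clone rather than a standard attL1/attL2 middle entry clone. The rrnB T1 and T2 terminators lie upstream of the cassette and insulate it from read-through transcription. A T7 promoter and small lacZα and lacI fragments are backbone remnants with no evident functional role.

The 339 bp insert consists of six copies of a gata2a endothelial enhancer from Danio rerio placed upstream of a β-actin basal promoter. The annotation software does not label the enhancer repeats. It marks only a short fragment resembling a minimal TATA-box promoter just before attR1, which is consistent with the position of the basal promoter. The basal promoter would have little activity of its own, so the multimerised enhancer is presumably what confers tissue-specific expression. The plasmid carries no reporter or coding sequence. In an LR reaction it would be combined with a middle entry clone, a 3′ entry clone and a destination vector, placing a gene of interest under the enhancer–promoter. The associated work concerns valves in the zebrafish lymphatic system, which suggests use in building transgenes for labelling or manipulating endothelial cells. The sequencing-derived and depositor sequence records have the same length and feature set and differ only in their start coordinate.
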