Addgene plasmid #132968: p5E-6xgata2aECEbasp
Purpose: gata2a endothelial enhancer (x6) and basal promoter in p5E Gateway vector
Depositing lab: Nathan Lawson. Depositing organization: University of Massachusetts, Worcester. Publication: Valves Are a Conserved Feature of the Zebrafish Lymphatic System. Shin M, Nozaki T, Idrizi F, Isogai S, Ogasawara K, Ishida K, Yuge S, Roscoe B, Wolfe SA, Fukuhara S, Mochizuki N, Deguchi T, Lawson ND. Dev Cell. 2019 Nov 4;51(3):374-386.e5. doi: 10.1016/j.devcel.2019.08.019. Epub 2019 Sep 26. PubMed 31564611.
Backbone
  Vector backbone: pDONR221
  Backbone size w/o insert (bp): 2643
  Total vector size (bp): 2982
  Vector type: Gateway vector
Growth in bacteria
  Bacterial resistance: Kanamycin, 50 μg/mL
  Growth temperature: 37°C
  Growth strain: DH5alpha
  Copy number: High Copy
Gene/Insert
  Gene/Insert name: gata2a endothelial enhancer (x6) with a b-actin basal promoter
  Species: D. rerio (zebrafish)
  Insert size (bp): 339
  Cloning method: Gateway Cloning
  Sequencing primers: 5′ M13F; 3′ M13R-pUC
Terms and licenses: Academic/Nonprofit Terms; Industry Terms: Not Available to Industry
How to cite: p5E-6xgata2aECEbasp was a gift from Nathan Lawson (Addgene plasmid # 132968 ; http://n2t.net/addgene:132968 ; RRID:Addgene_132968)
